>Addgene plasmid #35221 | unc119b_L (OZ581) | depositor partial sequence | sequence record 42877 | unc119b_L (OZ581) sequence 270 bps
TCTAGACCCGGGGAGCGCCCCTTCCAGTGTCGCATTTGCATGCGGAACTTTTCGCAGCGTGGTACCTTGA
ACCGTCATACCCGTACTCATACCGGTGAAAAACCGTTTCAGTGTCGGATCTGTATGCGAAATTTCTCCCA
GTCTACCACCTTGAAACGTCATCTACGTACGCACACCGGCGAGAAGCCATTCCAATGCCGAATATGCATG
CGCAACTTCAGTCGTTTGGACATGTTGGCACGTCACCTAAAAACCCACCTGAGGGGATCC
