>Addgene plasmid #35221 | unc119b_L (OZ581) | addgene partial sequence | sequence record 44462 | OK-61
AAAATCCAAGCTTTGGCGGCCGCTGACTACAAAGACGATGATGACAAATCTAGACCCGGGGAGCGCCCCT
TCCAGTGTCGCATTTGCATGCGGAACTTTTCGCAGCGTGGTACCTTGAACCGTCATACCCGTACTCATAC
CGGTGAAAAACCGTTTCAGTGTCGGATCTGTATGCGAAATTTCTCCCAGTCTACCACCTTGAAACGTCAT
CTACGTACGCACACCGGCGAGAAGCCATTCCAATGCCGAATATGCATGCGCAACTTCAGTCGTTTGGACA
TGTTGGCACGTCACCTAAAAACCCACCTGAGGGGATCCTCTGCACAGTAGTAACTAGAGACTAGAAAAAG
GCCGACAAGTCCCGCTCCGCTGAAGATCCTGGCGTAATAGCGAAGAGGCCCGCACCGATCGCCCTTCCCA
ACAGTTGCGCAGCCTGAATGGCGAATGGG
[124 nt withheld, positions 450-573]
C
[91 nt withheld, positions 575-665]
A
[49 nt withheld, positions 667-715]
CCTTTGACGTTGGAGTCCACGTTCTTT
[37 nt withheld, positions 743-779]
ACCCTATCTCGGTCTATTCTTTTGA
