[The description below was written by a language model from this plasmid's Addgene catalogue record.]
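Description:
unc119b_L (OZ581) is a low-copy, kanamycin-selected bacterial plasmid built on the MG414 backbone (about 5.5 kb without insert) that carries an engineered zinc finger array directed against the zebrafish gene unc119b. The roughly 270 bp insert sits between retained XbaI and BamHI sites, so it can be excised and moved into other vectors. It encodes only the DNA-binding array, not any unc119b sequence. The plasmid has to be propagated in a host expressing the lacIq allele of the lac repressor, which implies lac-regulated expression. However, the record does not state the promoter, the origin of replication or any fusion partner present in the backbone.

The array recognises one 9 bp half-site, the "left" half of a full zinc finger nuclease (ZFN) target in unc119b. It comes from the OPEN (Oligomerized Pool Engineering) approach to making customised zinc finger arrays. In a bacterial two-hybrid assay against its intended half-site it gave about 8-fold activation, showing binding activity. It has not been tested as a nuclease for its ability to induce mutations at the locus.

The plasmid is a source of the array rather than a ready-to-use reagent. The zinc finger coding segment must be subcloned into a ZFN expression vector to create a fusion to the FokI cleavage domain. The choice of vector depends on whether the spacer between the two half-sites is 5–6 bp or 7 bp, and some of the suggested vectors carry FokI mutations that enforce heterodimerisation. It must be paired with the complementary "right" array, unc119b_R (OZ582). Together the two form a ZFN pair for introducing targeted mutations in zebrafish.
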