Addgene plasmid #35221: unc119b_L (OZ581)
Depositing lab: Keith Joung. Depositing organization: Massachusetts General Hospital. Publication: Rapid "open-source" engineering of customized zinc-finger nucleases for highly efficient gene modification. Maeder ML, Thibodeau-Beganny S, Osiak A, Wright DA, Anthony RM, Eichtinger M, Jiang T, Foley JE, Winfrey RJ, Townsend JA, Unger-Wallace E, Sander JD, Muller-Lerch F, Fu F, Pearlberg J, Goebel C, Dassie JP, Pruett-Miller SM, Porteus MH, Sgroi DC, Iafrate AJ, Dobbs D, McCray PB, Cathomen T, Voytas DF, Joung JK. Mol Cell. 2008 Jul 25. 31(2):294-301. 10.1016/j.molcel.2008.06.016 PubMed 18657511.
Backbone
  Vector backbone: MG414
  Backbone size w/o insert (bp): 5493
  Vector type: Zebrafish Targeting
Growth in bacteria
  Bacterial resistance: Kanamycin, 50 μg/mL
  Growth temperature: 37°C
  Growth strain: XL1 Blue
  Growth instructions: Requires a bacterial strain such as XL1 Blue, that expresses the lacIq allele of lac repressor
  Copy number: Low Copy
Gene/Insert
  Gene/Insert name: Zinc finger array targeting unc119b (alt name: unc119b)
  Species: D. rerio (zebrafish)
  Insert size (bp): 270
  Entrez Gene: unc119b (a.k.a. Unc119, unc119.2, zfUnc119a, zgc:136476)
  Cloning method: Restriction Enzyme; 5′ cloning site XbaI (not destroyed); 3′ cloning site BamHI (not destroyed)
  Sequencing primers: 5′ OK.61 GGGTAGTACGATGACGGAACCTGTC
Terms and licenses: Academic/Nonprofit Terms; Industry Terms: Not Available to Industry
Depositor comments: This plasmid encodes a zinc finger array targeting half of a target sequence in the zebrafish gene unc119b. Please note that this plasmid does NOT contain the unc119b sequence. Users must order the complementary plasmid unc119b_R (OZ582) [Addgene plasmid 35222] in order to create a zinc finger nuclease (ZFN) pair to introduce targeted mutations into this specific zebrafish gene. Users will also need to clone the zinc finger (ZF) insert of this plasmid into a zinc finger nuclease (ZFN) vector to express a FOKI fusion product. Examples of possible ZFN expression vectors that can be used are: pST1374 (Addgene plasmid 13426), pMLM290/292 (Addgene plasmids 21872 & 21873), pMLM800/802 (Addgene plasmids 27202 & 27203). The difference between pMLM800/802 and pMLM290/292 is the length of the “spacer” sequence in the full ZFN target site. If the spacer is 7 bp, scientists should use pMLM800/802. If the spacer is 5 or 6 bps, scientists should use pMLM290/292. pMLM290/292 is identical to pST1374 except that it harbors two mutations in the FokI nuclease domain (Q486E, I499L; aka the “-“ mutation see Miller et al., Nat. Biotech 2007, PMID 17603475) which confers heterodimeric behavior on these domains This zinc finger array was tested for binding activity to the sequence 5'-GCGGCAGCA-3' in a bacterial two hybrid assay, and resulted in 8.15 fold activation. However, this array has not yet been tested for activity as a zinc finger nuclease (i.e. for its ability to induce mutations at the intended locus). Scientists using this zinc finger array in a publication should notify and acknowledge NIH grant number R01 GM088040 in the publication. Other Articles: "Oligomerized pool engineering (OPEN): an 'open-source' protocol for making customized zinc-finger arrays." Maeder ML et al. (Nat Protoc. 2009 Sept 17. 4(10):1471-1501. Pubmed ID: 19798082) "Targeted mutagenesis in zebrafish using customized zinc-finger nucleases." Foley JE et al. (Nat Protoc. 2009 Dec 3. 4(12):1855-1867. Pubmed ID: 20010934)
How to cite: unc119b_L (OZ581) was a gift from Keith Joung (Addgene plasmid # 35221 ; http://n2t.net/addgene:35221 ; RRID:Addgene_35221)
